>Addgene plasmid #138768 | pPD535 VP16-ZF129 | addgene full sequence | sequence record 320212 | Addgene NGS Result
GACGGATCGGGAGATCTCCCGATCCCCTATGGTGCACTCTCAGTACAATCTGCTCTGATGCCGCATAGTT
AAGCCAGTATCTGCTCCCTGCTTGTGTGTTGGAGGTCGCTGAGTAGTGCGCGAGCAAAATTTAAGCTACA
ACAAGGCAAGGCTTGACCGACAATTGCATGAAGAATCTGCTTAGGGTTAGGCGTTTTGCGCTGCTTCGCG
ATGTACGGGCCAGATATACGCGTTGACATTGATTATTGACTAGTTATTAATAGTAATCAATTACGGGGTC
ATTAGTTCATAGCCCATATATGGAGTTCCGCGTTACATAACTTACGGTAAATGGCCCGCCTGGCTGACCG
CCCAACGACCCCCGCCCATTGACGTCAATAATGACGTATGTTCCCATAGTAACGCCAATAGGGACTTTCC
ATTGACGTCAATGGGTGGAGTATTTACGGTAAACTGCCCACTTGGCAGTACATCAAGTGTATCATATGCC
AAGTACGCCCCCTATTGACGTCAATGACGGTAAATGGCCCGCCTGGCATTATGCCCAGTACATGACCTTA
TGGGACTTTCCTACTTGGCAGTACATCTACGTATTAGTCATCGCTATTACCATGGTGATGCGGTTTTGGC
AGTACATCAATGGGCGTGGATAGCGGTTTGACTCACGGGGATTTCCAAGTCTCCACCCCATTGACGTCAA
TGGGAGTTTGTTTTGGCACCAAAATCAACGGGACTTTCCAAAATGTCGTAACAACTCCGCCCCATTGACG
CAAATGGGCGGTAGGCGTGTACGGTGGGAGGTCTATATAAGCAGAGCTCTCTGGCTAACTAGAGAACCCA
CTGCTTACTGGCTTATCGAAATTAATACGACTCACTATAGGGAGTCCCAAGCTGGCTAGCGCCACCATGG
ATTATAAGGATCACGATGGCGACTACAAGGACCACGATATTGACTACAAAGACGATGACGATAAAATGGC
TCCTAAGAAAAAGCGCAAAGTCGGTATCCATGGCGTTCCCGGATCCGTCGACGGTGGACTGCAGGCCCCA
CCAACCGATGTTTCTTTAGGTGATGAGTTACATTTGGACGGTGAGGACGTAGCTATGGCACATGCAGATG
CCTTAGACGATTTTGACTTGGATATGTTAGGAGATGGAGATTCACCAGGACCTGGTTTCACACCACACGA
TTCAGCTCCATACGGTGCTTTGGACATGGCCGATTTCGAATTTGAACAGATGTTTACTGATGCCTTGGGT
ATAGACGAATACGGTGGTGGAGGTACCGGTGGAGCTAGACCCGGGGAGCGCCCCTTCCAGTGTCGCATTT
GCATGCGGAACTTTTCGACTGCTGCTGTTTTGACTAGACATACCCGTACTCATACCGGTGAAAAACCGTT
TCAGTGTCGGATCTGTATGCGAAATTTCTCCGATAGAGCTAATTTGACTAGACATCTACGTACGCACACC
GGCGAGAAGCCATTCCAATGCCGAATATGCATGCGCAACTTCAGTAGAATTGATAAATTGGGTGATCACC
TAAAAACCCACCTGAGAGGATCTTAAGCGGCCGCTCGAGTCTAGAGGGCCCGTTTAAACCCGCTGATCAG
CCTCGACTGTGCCTTCTAGTTGCCAGCCATCTGTTGTTTGCCCCTCCCCCGTGCCTTCCTTGACCCTGGA
AGGTGCCACTCCCACTGTCCTTTCCTAATAAAATGAGGAAATTGCATCGCATTGTCTGAGTAGGTGTCAT
TCTATTCTGGGGGGTGGGGTGGGGCAGGACAGCAAGGGGGAGGATTGGGAAGTCAATAGCAGGCATGCTG
GGGATGCGGTGGGCTCTATGGCTTCTGAGGCGGAAAGAACCAGCTGGGGCTCTAGGGGGTATCCCC
[124 nt withheld, positions 1887-2010]
C
[91 nt withheld, positions 2012-2102]
A
[49 nt withheld, positions 2104-2152]
CCTTTGACGTTGGAGTCCACGTTCTTT
[37 nt withheld, positions 2180-2216]
ACCCTATCTCGGTCTATTCTTTTGATTTATAAGGGATTTTGCCGATTTCGGCCTATTGGTTAAAAAATGA
GCTGATTTAACAAAAATTTAACGCGAATTAATTCTGTGGAATGTGTGTCAGTTAGGCTCAATTAGTCAGC
AACCATAGTCCCGCCCCTAACTCCGCCCATCCCGCCCCTAACTCCGCCCAGTTCCGCCCATTCTCCGCCC
CATGGCTGACTAATTTTTTTTATTTATGCAGAGGCCGAGGCCGCCTCTGCCTCTGAGCTATTCCAGAAGT
AGTGAGGAGGCTTTTTTGGAGGCCTAGGCTTTTGCAAAAAGCTCCCGGGAGCTTGTATATCCATTTTCGG
AGGTTGGGCTTCGGAATCGTTTTCCGGGACGCCGGCTGGATGATCCTCCAGCGCGGGGATCTCATGCTGG
AGTTCTTCGCCCACCCCAACTTGTTTATTGCAGCTTATAATGGTTACAAATAAAGCAATAGCATCACAAA
TTTCACAAATAAAGCATTTTTTTCACTGCATTCTAGTTGTGGTTTGTCCAAACTCATCAATGTATCTTAT
CATGTCTGTATACCGTCGACCTCTAGCTAGAGCTTGGCGTAATCATGGTCATAGCTGTTTCCTGTGTGAA
ATTGTTATCCGCTCACAATTCCACACAACATACGAGCCGGAAGCATAAAGTGTAAAGCCTGGGGTGCCTA
ATGAGTGAGCTAACTCACATTAATTGCGTTGCGCTCACTGCCCGCTTTCCAGTCGGGAAACCTGTCGTGC
CAGCTGCATTAATGAATCGGCCAACGCGCGGGGAGAGGCGGTTTGCGTATTGGGCGCTCTTCCGCTTCCT
CGCTCACTGACTCGCTGCGCTCGGTCGTTCGGCTGCGGCGAGCGGTATCAGCTCACTCAAAGGCGGTAAT
ACGGTTATCCACAGAATCAGGGGATAACGCAGGAAAGAACATGTGAGCAAAAGGCCAGCAAAAGGCCAGG
AACCGTAAAAAGGCCGCGTTGCTGGCGTTTTTCCATAGGCTCCGCCCCCCTGACGAGCATCACAAAAATC
GACGCTCAAGTCAGAGGTGGCGAAACCCGACAGGACTATAAAGATACCAGGCGTTTCCCCCTGGAAGCTC
CCTCGTGCGCTCTCCTGTTCCGACCCTGCCGCTTACCGGATACCTGTCCGCCTTTCTCCCTTCGGGAAGC
GTGGCGCTTTCTCATAGCTCACGCTGTAGGTATCTCAGTTCGGTGTAGGTCGTTCGCTCCAAGCTGGGCT
GTGTGCACGAACCCCCCGTTCAGCCCGACCGCTGCGCCTTATCCGGTAACTATCGTCTTGAGTCCAACCC
GGTAAGACACGACTTATCGCCACTGGCAGCAGCCACTGGTAACAGGATTAGCAGAGCGAGGTATGTAGGC
GGTGCTACAGAGTTCTTGAAGTGGTGGCCTAACTACGGCTACACTAGAAGAACAGTATTTGGTATCTGCG
CTCTGCTGAAGCCAGTTACCTTCGGAAAAAGAGTTGGTAGCTCTTGATCCGGCAAACAAACCACCGCTGG
TAGCGGTGGTTTTTTTGTTTGCAAGCAGCAGATTACGCGCAGAAAAAAAGGATCTCAAGAAGATCCTTTG
ATCTTTTCTACGGGGTCTGACGCTCAGTGGAACGAAAACTCACGTTAAGGGATTTTGGTCATGAGATTAT
CAAAAAGGATCTTCACCTAGATCCTTTTAAATTAAAAATGAAGTTTTAAATCAATCTAAAGTATATATGA
GTAAACTTGGTCTGACAGTTACCAATGCTTAATCAGTGAGGCACCTATCTCAGCGATCTGTCTATTTCGT
TCATCCATAGTTGCCTGACTCCCCGTCGTGTAGATAACTACGATACGGGAGGGCTTACCATCTGGCCCCA
GTGCTGCAATGATACCGCGAGATCCACGCTCACCGGCTCCAGATTTATCAGCAATAAACCAGCCAGCCGG
AAGGGCCGAGCGCAGAAGTGGTCCTGCAACTTTATCCGCCTCCATCCAGTCTATTAATTGTTGCCGGGAA
GCTAGAGTAAGTAGTTCGCCAGTTAATAGTTTGCGCAACGTTGTTGCCATTGCTACAGGCATCGTGGTGT
CACGCTCGTCGTTTGGTATGGCTTCATTCAGCTCCGGTTCCCAACGATCAAGGCGAGTTACATGATCCCC
CATGTTGTGCAAAAAAGCGGTTAGCTCCTTCGGTCCTCCGATCGTTGTCAGAAGTAAGTTGGCCGCAGTG
TTATCACTCATGGTTATGGCAGCACTGCATAATTCTCTTACTGTCATGCCATCCGTAAGATGCTTTTCTG
TGACTGGTGAGTACTCAACCAAGTCATTCTGAGAATAGTGTATGCGGCGACCGAGTTGCTCTTGCCCGGC
GTCAATACGGGATAATACCGCGCCACATAGCAGAACTTTAAAAGTGCTCATCATTGGAAAACGTTCTTCG
GGGCGAAAACTCTCAAGGATCTTACCGCTGTTGAGATCCAGTTCGATGTAACCCACTCGTGCACCCAACT
GATCTTCAGCATCTTTTACTTTCACCAGCGTTTCTGGGTGAGCAAAAACAGGAAGGCAAAATGCCGCAAA
AAAGGGAATAAGGGCGACACGGAAATGTTGAATACTCATACTCTTCCTTTTTCAATATTATTGAAGCATT
TATCAGGGTTATTGTCTCATGAGCGGATACATATTTGAATGTATTTAGAAAAATAAACAAATAGGGGTTC
CGCGCACATTTCCCCGAAAAGTGCCACCTGACGTC
Features (pLannotate 1.2.2; 21 found; start..end, strand, type, name):
     28..80      -  misc_feature   bom (fragment): basis of mobility region from pBR322
    235..614     +  enhancer       CMV enhancer: human cytomegalovirus immediate early enhancer
    615..818     +  promoter       CMV promoter: human cytomegalovirus (CMV) immediate early promoter
    814..847     +  LTR            5' LTR (truncated) (fragment): truncated 5' long terminal repeat (LTR) from HIV-1
    863..881     +  promoter       T7 promoter: promoter for bacteriophage T7 RNA polymerase
    952..975     +  CDS            3xFLAG (fragment): three tandem FLAG® epitope tags
   1045..1278    +  CDS            VP16_HHV11 (fragment): Experimental evidence at protein level: Swiss-Prot protein existence level 1. May play a role in the aggregation of tegument proteins around nucleocapsids during virus morphogenesis. From Human herpesvirus 1 (strain 17) (HHV-1) (Human herpes simplex virus 1).
   1617..1728    +  polyA_signal   bGH poly(A) signal: bovine growth hormone polyadenylation signal
   1845..1866    +  promoter       SV40 promoter (fragment): SV40 enhancer and early promoter
   1887..2315    +  rep_origin     f1 ori (sequence partly withheld): f1 bacteriophage origin of replication; arrow indicates direction of (+) strand synthesis
   2320..2342    +  promoter       SV40 promoter (fragment): SV40 enhancer and early promoter
   2343..2534    +  promoter       SV40 promoter: SV40 early promoter
   2561..2659    +  CDS            ble (fragment): BLE_KLEPN - Experimental evidence at protein level: Swiss-Prot protein existence level 1. Binding protein with a strong affinity to the bleomycin family of antibiotics. Binds to CL990; an antimitotic-antibiotic compound. From Klebsiella pneumoniae.
   2654..2775    +  polyA_signal   SV40 poly(A) signal: SV40 polyadenylation signal
   2848..2864    -  protein_bind   lac operator: The lac repressor binds to the lac operator to inhibit transcription in E. coli. This inhibition can be relieved by adding lactose or isopropyl-β-D-thiogalactopyranoside (IPTG). lac repressor encoded by lacI
   2872..2902    -  promoter       lac promoter: promoter for the E. coli lac operon
   2917..2938    -  protein_bind   CAP binding site: CAP binding activates transcription in the presence of cAMP. E. coli catabolite activator protein
   2951..3043    -  CDS            lacI (fragment): lac repressor; lacI; The lac repressor binds to the lac operator to inhibit transcription in E. coli. This inhibition can be relieved by adding lactose or isopropyl-β-D-thiogalactopyranoside (IPTG).
   3226..3814    -  rep_origin     ori: high-copy-number ColE1/pMB1/pBR322/pUC origin of replication
   3985..4845    -  CDS            AmpR: β-lactamase; bla; confers resistance to ampicillin, carbenicillin, and related antibiotics
   4846..4950    -  promoter       AmpR promoter: bla
