[The description below was written by a language model from this plasmid's Addgene catalogue record and pLannotate feature annotations shown in this document.]
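Description:
pPD535 VP16-ZF129 is a 4,981 bp mammalian expression plasmid built on pPD005, a pcDNA-derived backbone adapted for Golden Gate assembly, and belongs to the COMET toolkit of parts for composing genetic programs in mammalian cells. It is maintained in E. coli at high copy through a ColE1/pUC-type origin and selected with ampicillin via the β-lactamase gene and its native promoter. An f1 phage origin is also present. Downstream of the SV40 early promoter the annotation finds only a short fragment of a bleomycin-family resistance gene followed by the SV40 polyadenylation signal. The plasmid therefore appears to lack a complete mammalian selection marker and is best regarded as a transient-expression construct, although the record does not say so explicitly.

The payload is a synthetic transcription factor, cloned between NheI and NotI sites and expressed constitutively from the human CMV immediate early enhancer and promoter, with transcripts terminated by the bovine growth hormone polyadenylation signal. A T7 promoter sits just upstream of the coding region, as is typical of pcDNA vectors. The open reading frame begins with an N-terminal 3xFLAG epitope for detection, followed by the VP16 transactivation domain from herpes simplex virus 1. This is fused to ZF129, a zinc finger DNA-binding domain. The automated annotation does not label the zinc finger portion, which presumably occupies the unannotated stretch between the VP16 segment and the polyadenylation signal. Small hits to an HIV-1 LTR, lacI and bom are short fragments and probably incidental backbone matches. The construct supplies a constitutive zinc finger activator, intended to drive promoters carrying ZF129 binding sites in synthetic biology circuits.
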