Addgene plasmid #138768: pPD535 VP16-ZF129
Purpose: Constitutive expression of VP16-ZF129 under the CMV promoter.
Depositing lab: Joshua Leonard. Depositing organization: Northwestern University. Publication: The COMET toolkit for composing customizable genetic programs in mammalian cells. Donahue PS, Draut JW, Muldoon JJ, Edelstein HI, Bagheri N, Leonard JN. Nat Commun. 2020 Feb 7;11(1):779. doi: 10.1038/s41467-019-14147-5. PubMed 32034124.
Backbone
  Vector backbone: pPD005 pcDNA Golden Gate
  Vector type: Mammalian Expression, Synthetic Biology
Growth in bacteria
  Bacterial resistance: Ampicillin, 100 μg/mL
  Growth temperature: 37°C
  Growth strain: DH5alpha
  Copy number: High Copy
Gene/Insert
  Gene/Insert name: VP16-ZF129
  Species: Synthetic
  Promoter: CMV
  Tag / fusion protein: 3xFlag (N terminal on insert)
  Cloning method: Restriction Enzyme; 5′ cloning site NheI (not destroyed); 3′ cloning site NotI (not destroyed)
  Sequencing primers: 5′ CGCAAATGGGCGGTAGGCGTG; 3′ TAGAAGGCACAGTCGAGG
Terms and licenses: Academic/Nonprofit Terms; Industry Terms: Not Available to Industry
Depositor comments: Leonard Lab plasmid reference number: L1305
How to cite: pPD535 VP16-ZF129 was a gift from Joshua Leonard (Addgene plasmid # 138768 ; http://n2t.net/addgene:138768 ; RRID:Addgene_138768)
