>Addgene plasmid #138768 | pPD535 VP16-ZF129 | depositor partial sequence | sequence record 268203 | VP16-ZF129 gene
ATGGATTATAAGGATCACGATGGCGACTACAAGGACCACGATATTGACTACAAAGACGATGACGATAAAA
TGGCTCCTAAGAAAAAGCGCAAAGTCGGTATCCATGGCGTTCCCGGATCCGTCGACGGTGGACTGCAGGC
CCCACCAACCGATGTTTCTTTAGGTGATGAGTTACATTTGGACGGTGAGGACGTAGCTATGGCACATGCA
GATGCCTTAGACGATTTTGACTTGGATATGTTAGGAGATGGAGATTCACCAGGACCTGGTTTCACACCAC
ACGATTCAGCTCCATACGGTGCTTTGGACATGGCCGATTTCGAATTTGAACAGATGTTTACTGATGCCTT
GGGTATAGACGAATACGGTGGTGGAGGTACCGGTGGAGCTAGACCCGGGGAGCGCCCCTTCCAGTGTCGC
ATTTGCATGCGGAACTTTTCGACTGCTGCTGTTTTGACTAGACATACCCGTACTCATACCGGTGAAAAAC
CGTTTCAGTGTCGGATCTGTATGCGAAATTTCTCCGATAGAGCTAATTTGACTAGACATCTACGTACGCA
CACCGGCGAGAAGCCATTCCAATGCCGAATATGCATGCGCAACTTCAGTAGAATTGATAAATTGGGTGAT
CACCTAAAAACCCACCTGAGAGGATCTTAA
